>Addgene plasmid #144285 | TFORF1265 | addgene full sequence | sequence record 404146 | Addgene NGS Result
TTAATGTAGTCTTATGCAATACTCTTGTAGTCTTGCAACATGGTAACGATGAGTTAGCAACATGCCTTAC
AAGGAGAGAAAAAGCACCGTGCATGCCGATTGGTGGAAGTAAGGTGGTACGATCGTGCCTTATTAGGAAG
GCAACAGACGGGTCTGACATGGATTGGACGAACCACTGAATTGCCGCATTGCAGAGATATTGTATTTAAG
TGCCTAGCTCGATACATAAACGGGTCTCTCTGGTTAGACCAGATCTGAGCCTGGGAGCTCTCTGGCTAAC
TAGGGAACCCACTGCTTAAGCCTCAATAAAGCTTGCCTTGAGTGCTTCAAGTAGTGTGTGCCCGTCTGTT
GTGTGACTCTGGTAACTAGAGATCCCTCAGACCCTTTTAGTCAGTGTGGAAAATCTCTAGCAGTGGCGCC
CGAACAGGGACTTGAAAGCGAAAGGGAAACCAGAGGAGCTCTCTCGACGCAGGACTCGGCTTGCTGAAGC
GCGCACGGCAAGAGGCGAGGGGCGGCGACTGGTGAGTACGCCAAAAATTTTGACTAGCGGAGGCTAGAAG
GAGAGAGATGGGTGCGAGAGCGTCAGTATTAAGCGGGGGAGAATTAGATCGCGATGGGAAAAAATTCGGT
TAAGGCCAGGGGGAAAGAAAAAATATAAATTAAAACATATAGTATGGGCAAGCAGGGAGCTAGAACGATT
CGCAGTTAATCCTGGCCTGTTAGAAACATCAGAAGGCTGTAGACAAATACTGGGACAGCTACAACCATCC
CTTCAGACAGGATCAGAAGAACTTAGATCATTATATAATACAGTAGCAACCCTCTATTGTGTGCATCAAA
GGATAGAGATAAAAGACACCAAGGAAGCTTTAGACAAGATAGAGGAAGAGCAAAACAAAAGTAAGACCAC
CGCACAGCAAGCGGCCGCTGATCTTCAGACCTGGAGGAGGAGATATGAGGGACAATTGGAGAAGTGAATT
ATATAAATATAAAGTAGTAAAAATTGAACCATTAGGAGTAGCACCCACCAAGGCAAAGAGAAGAGTGGTG
CAGAGAGAAAAAAGAGCAGTGGGAATAGGAGCTTTGTTCCTTGGGTTCTTGGGAGCAGCAGGAAGCACTA
TGGGCGCAGCGTCAATGACGCTGACGGTACAGGCCAGACAATTATTGTCTGGTATAGTGCAGCAGCAGAA
CAATTTGCTGAGGGCTATTGAGGCGCAACAGCATCTGTTGCAACTCACAGTCTGGGGCATCAAGCAGCTC
CAGGCAAGAATCCTGGCTGTGGAAAGATACCTAAAGGATCAACAGCTCCTGGGGATTTGGGGTTGCTCTG
GAAAACTCATTTGCACCACTGCTGTGCCTTGGAATGCTAGTTGGAGTAATAAATCTCTGGAACAGATTTG
GAATCACACGACCTGGATGGAGTGGGACAGAGAAATTAACAATTACACAAGCTTAATACACTCCTTAATT
GAAGAATCGCAAAACCAGCAAGAAAAGAATGAACAAGAATTATTGGAATTAGATAAATGGGCAAGTTTGT
GGAATTGGTTTAACATAACAAATTGGCTGTGGTATATAAAATTATTCATAATGATAGTAGGAGGCTTGGT
AGGTTTAAGAATAGTTTTTGCTGTACTTTCTATAGTGAATAGAGTTAGGCAGGGATATTCACCATTATCG
TTTCAGACCCACCTCCCAACCCCGAGGGGACCCATGCATTGCATCTCAATTAGTCAGCAACCAGGTGTGG
AAAGTCCCCAGGCTCCCCAGCAGGCAGAAGTATGCAAAGCATGCGTCTCAATTAGTCAGCAACCATAGTC
CCGCCCCTAACTCCGCCCATCCCGCCCCTAACTCCGCCCAGTTCCGCCCATTCTCCGCCCCATGGCTGAC
TAATTTTTTTTATTTATGCAGAGGCCGAGGCCGCCTCGGCCTCTGAGCTATTCCAGAAGTAGTGAGGAGG
CTTTTTTGGAGGCCTAGGCTTTTGCAAAAAGCTTTCTAGAGGTACCACCGGAGCTTACCATGACCGAGTA
CAAGCCCACGGTGCGCCTCGCCACCCGCGACGACGTCCCCAGGGCCGTACGCACCCTCGCCGCCGCGTTC
GCCGACTACCCCGCCACGCGCCACACCGTCGATCCGGACCGCCACATCGAGCGGGTCACCGAGCTGCAAG
AACTCTTCCTCACGCGCGTCGGGCTCGACATCGGCAAGGTGTGGGTCGCGGACGACGGCGCCGCCGTGGC
GGTCTGGACCACGCCGGAGAGCGTCGAAGCGGGGGCGGTGTTCGCCGAGATCGGCCCGCGCATGGCCGAG
TTGAGCGGTTCCCGGCTGGCCGCGCAGCAACAGATGGAAGGCCTCCTGGCGCCGCACCGGCCCAAGGAGC
CCGCGTGGTTCCTGGCCACCGTCGGCGTCTCGCCCGACCACCAGGGCAAGGGTCTGGGCAGCGCCGTCGT
GCTCCCCGGAGTGGAGGCGGCCGAGCGCGCCGGGGTGCCCGCCTTCCTGGAGACCTCCGCGCCCCGCAAC
CTCCCCTTCTACGAGCGGCTCGGCTTCACCGTCACCGCCGACGTCGAGGTGCCCGAAGGACCGCGCACCT
GGTGCATGACCCGCAAGCCCGGTGCCAGTTAACGAATTCTAGATCTTGAGACAAATGGCAGTATTCATCC
ACAATTTTAAAAGAAAAGGGGGGATTGGGGGGTACAGTGCAGGGGAAAGAATAGTAGACATAATAGCAAC
AGACATACAAACTAAAGAATTACAAAAACAAATTACAAAAATTCAAAATTTTCGGGTTTATTACAGGGAC
AGCAGAGATCCACTTTGGCGCCGGCTCGAGGCCTGCAGGTGCAAAGATGGATAAAGTTTTAAACAGAGAG
GAATCTTTGCAGCTAATGGACCTTCTAGGTCTTGAAAGGAGTGGGAATTGGCTCCGGTGCCCGTCAGTGG
GCAGAGCGCACATCGCCCACAGTCCCCGAGAAGTTGGGGGGAGGGGTCGGCAATTGAACCGGTGCCTAGA
GAAGGTGGCGCGGGGTAAACTGGGAAAGTGATGTCGTGTACTGGCTCCGCCTTTTTCCCGAGGGTGGGGG
AGAACCGTATATAAGTGCAGTAGTCGCCGTGAACGTTCTTTTTCGCAACGGGTTTGCCGCCAGAACACAG
GTAAGTGCCGTGTGTGGTTCCCGCGGGCCTGGCCTCTTTACGGGTTATGGCCCTTGCGTGCCTTGAATTA
CTTCCACCTGGCTGCAGTACGTGATTCTTGATCCCGAGCTTCGGGTTGGAAGTGGGTGGGAGAGTTCGAG
GCCTTGCGCTTAAGGAGCCCCTTCGCCTCGTGCTTGAGTTGAGGCCTGGCCTGGGCGCTGGGGCCGCCGC
GTGCGAATCTGGTGGCACCTTCGCGCCTGTCTCGCTGCTTTCGATAAGTCTCTAGCCATTTAAAATTTTT
GATGACCTGCTGCGACGCTTTTTTTCTGGCAAGATAGTCTTGTAAATGCGGGCCAAGATCTGCACACTGG
TATTTCGGTTTTTGGGGCCGCGGGCGGCGACGGGGCCCGTGCGTCCCAGCGCACATGTTCGGCGAGGCGG
GGCCTGCGAGCGCGGCCACCGAGAATCGGACGGGGGTAGTCTCAAGCTGGCCGGCCTGCTCTGGTGCCTG
GCCTCGCGCCGCCGTGTATCGCCCCGCCCTGGGCGGCAAGGCTGGCCCGGTCGGCACCAGTTGCGTGAGC
GGAAAGATGGCCGCTTCCCGGCCCTGCTGCAGGGAGCTCAAAATGGAGGACGCGGCGCTCGGGAGAGCGG
GCGGGTGAGTCACCCACACAAAGGAAAAGGGCCTTTCCGTCCTCAGCCGTCGCTTCATGTGACTCCACGG
AGTACCGGGCGCCGTCCAGGCACCTCGATTAGTTCTCGAGCTTTTGGAGTACGTCGTCTTTAGGTTGGGG
GGAGGGGTTTTATGCGATGGAGTTTCCCCACACTGAGTGGGTGGAGACTGAAGTTAGGCCAGCTTGGCAC
TTGATGTAATTCTCCTTGGAATTTGCCCTTTTTGAGTTTGGATCTTGGTTCATTCTCAAGCCTCAGACAG
TGGTTCAAAGTTTTTTTCTTCCATTTCAGGTGTCGTGAGGCTAGCACCGCCACCATGACCCCTGGGGTGC
GCGTCTCCACAGACCCGGAGCAAGTGACGTTTGAGGACGTGGTAGTGGGCTTCAGCCAGGAGGAGTGGGG
GCAGCTGAAGCCTGCCCAGAGGACCCTGTACCGTGATGTAATGCTGGACACCTTCAGGCTTCTGGTCTCT
GTGGGACATTGGTTACCGAAGCCGAATGTCATCTCCCTGCTGGAGCAAGAGGCAGAGCTGTGGGCGGTGG
AGTCTAGACTTCCCCAAGGCGTGTACCCAGAGATTAAGGGACATTTCCAGTTTTTGCTTCTTTCAGACTT
GGAAACTAGACCCAAAGTCAAACTGTCAGTTCTAAAGCAAGGCATCTCTGAAGAAATATCCAACAGTGTC
ATCTTGGTAGAAAGATTCCTGTGGGATGGTCTGTGGTACTGCAGGGGTGAGGACACTGAGGGCCACTGGG
AATGGAGTTGTGAGAGTCTAGAGAGCCTGGCAGTGCCGGTGGCCTTCACGCCTGTGAAGACGCCTGTTCT
GGAGCAGTGGCAGAGGAATGGGTTTGGGGAAAACATAAGTCTGAACCCTGATCTCCCACATCAACCAATG
ACTCCTGAAAGACAAAGCCCCCACACATGGGGAACACGTGGAAAAAGGGAGAAGCCAGACCTAAATGTTT
TACAGAAAACCTGTGTAAAAGAGAAACCCTACAAATGTCAGGAATGCGGAAAGGCCTTTAGTCACAGCTC
AGCACTTATCGAACACCACCGGACGCACACAGGAGAGAGACCTTACGAATGTCACGAATGCTTAAAAGGC
TTCCGGAACAGCTCGGCACTTACCAAACACCAGAGAATCCATACTGGGGAGAAACCCTATAAATGCACTC
AGTGTGGGAGGACCTTCAACCAAATTGCCCCACTGATCCAGCACCAGAGAACTCACACAGGTGAGAAGCC
CTATGAATGCAGCGAATGTGGGAAATCCTTCAGTTTTAGGTCCTCCTTCAGCCAGCACGAGCGAACTCAC
ACAGGCGAGAAGCCCTACGAGTGCAGTGAGTGTGGGAAAGCCTTCCGGCAAAGCATCCACCTCACCCAGC
ATCTGCGAATCCACACTGGGGAGAAACCCTATCAGTGTGGTGAGTGTGGCAAGGCCTTCAGCCACAGCTC
ATCCTTGACCAAACACCAGCGAATCCACACAGGGGAGAAGCCCTACGAGTGCCATGAGTGTGGAAAAGCC
TTCACCCAGATCACACCACTGATTCAGCACCAGAGGACCCACACAGGAGAAAAGCCCTATGAGTGTGGTG
AGTGTGGGAAAGCCTTCAGTCAGAGCACACTCCTGACCGAGCATCGGAGGATTCACACAGGAGAGAAGCC
CTATGGATGCAACGAGTGTGGGAAAACCTTCAGCCACAGCTCCTCACTCAGCCAGCATGAGCGGACACAC
ACAGGAGAGAAGCCCTATGAGTGCAGTCAGTGTGGGAAGGCCTTCCGGCAGAGCACACACCTCACCCAAC
ACCAGCGAATCCACACAGGGGAGAAGCCCTATGAATGCAATGACTGCGGCAAGGCATTCAGTCACAGCTC
GTCCCTCACCAAACATCAGCGAATCCACACTGGGGAGAAGCCCTACGAATGCAACCAGTGTGGCAGAGCC
TTCAGCCAGCTTGCTCCCCTCATTCAGCATCAGAGGATCCACACAGGAGAGAAACCCTATGAATGTAACC
AGTGTGGCAGAGCCTTCAGCCAGAGCTCCCTTCTCATCGAACACCAGAGGATTCACACCAAGGAAAAGCC
GTATGGGTGCAATGAGTGTGGGAAATCCTTCAGCCACAGCTCCTCGCTCAGCCAGCACGAAAGGACGCAC
ACTGGGGAAAAGCCCTATGAGTGTCACGATTGCGGAAAGTCCTTTAGGCAGAGCACCCACCTCACTCAGC
ACCGGAGGATCCACACAGGAGAGAAGCCATATGCATGCAGGGACTGTGGAAAGGCCTTTACCCACAGCTC
CTCCCTTACCAAGCACCAGAGAACTCACACTGGATAGTAATGAACTAGTCCGTAACTTGAAAGTATTTCG
ATTTCTTGGCTTTATATATCTTGTGGAAAGGACGACGCTTCCAGTTCTCTGGGTGAATGACGCGTTAAGT
CGACAATCAACCTCTGGATTACAAAATTTGTGAAAGATTGACTGGTATTCTTAACTATGTTGCTCCTTTT
ACGCTATGTGGATACGCTGCTTTAATGCCTTTGTATCATGCTATTGCTTCCCGTATGGCTTTCATTTTCT
CCTCCTTGTATAAATCCTGGTTGCTGTCTCTTTATGAGGAGTTGTGGCCCGTTGTCAGGCAACGTGGCGT
GGTGTGCACTGTGTTTGCTGACGCAACCCCCACTGGTTGGGGCATTGCCACCACCTGTCAGCTCCTTTCC
GGGACTTTCGCTTTCCCCCTCCCTATTGCCACGGCGGAACTCATCGCCGCCTGCCTTGCCCGCTGCTGGA
CAGGGGCTCGGCTGTTGGGCACTGACAATTCCGTGGTGTTGTCGGGGAAATCATCGTCCTTTCCTTGGCT
GCTCGCCTGTGTTGCCACCTGGATTCTGCGCGGGACGTCCTTCTGCTACGTCCCTTCGGCCCTCAATCCA
GCGGACCTTCCTTCCCGCGGCCTGCTGCCGGCTCTGCGGCCTCTTCCGCGTCTTCGCCTTCGCCCTCAGA
CGAGTCGGATCTCCCTTTGGGCCGCCTCCCCGCGTCGACTTTAAGACCAATGACTTACAAGGCAGCTGTA
GATCTTAGCCACTTTTTAAAAGAAAAGGGGGGACTGGAAGGGCTAATTCACTCCCAACGAAGACAAGATC
TGCTTTTTGCTTGTACTGGGTCTCTCTGGTTAGACCAGATCTGAGCCTGGGAGCTCTCTGGCTAACTAGG
GAACCCACTGCTTAAGCCTCAATAAAGCTTGCCTTGAGTGCTTCAAGTAGTGTGTGCCCGTCTGTTGTGT
GACTCTGGTAACTAGAGATCCCTCAGACCCTTTTAGTCAGTGTGGAAAATCTCTAGCAGTACGTATAGTA
GTTCATGTCATCTTATTATTCAGTATTTATAACTTGCAAAGAAATGAATATCAGAGAGTGAGAGGAACTT
GTTTATTGCAGCTTATAATGGTTACAAATAAAGCAATAGCATCACAAATTTCACAAATAAAGCATTTTTT
TCACTGCATTCTAGTTGTGGTTTGTCCAAACTCATCAATGTATCTTATCATGTCTGGCTCTAGCTATCCC
GCCCCTAACTCCGCCCATCCCGCCCCTAACTCCGCCCAGTTCCGCCCATTCTCCGCCCCATGGCTGACTA
ATTTTTTTTATTTATGCAGAGGCCGAGGCCGCCTCGGCCTCTGAGCTATTCCAGAAGTAGTGAGGAGGCT
TTTTTGGAGGCCTAGGGACGTACCCAATTCGCCCTATAGTGAGTCGTATTACGCGCGCTCACTGGCCGTC
GTTTTACAACGTCGTGACTGGGAAAACCCTGGCGTTACCCAACTTAATCGCCTTGCAGCACATCCCCCTT
TCGCCAGCTGGCGTAATAGCGAAGAGGCCCGCACCGATCGCCCTTCCCAACAGTTGCGCAGCCTGAATGG
CGAATGGG
[124 nt withheld, positions 7709-7832]
C
[91 nt withheld, positions 7834-7924]
A
[49 nt withheld, positions 7926-7974]
CCTTTGACGTTGGAGTCCACGTTCTTT
[37 nt withheld, positions 8002-8038]
ACCCTATCTCGGTCTATTCTTTTGATTTATAAGGGATTTTGCCGATTTCGGCCTATTGGTTAAAAAATGA
GCTGATTTAACAAAAATTTAACGCGAATTTTAACAAAATATTAACGCTTACAATTTAGGTGGCACTTTTC
GGGGAAATGTGCGCGGAACCCCTATTTGTTTATTTTTCTAAATACATTCAAATATGTATCCGCTCATGAG
ACAATAACCCTGATAAATGCTTCAATAATATTGAAAAAGGAAGAGTATGAGTATTCAACATTTCCGTGTC
GCCCTTATTCCCTTTTTTGCGGCATTTTGCCTTCCTGTTTTTGCTCACCCAGAAACGCTGGTGAAAGTAA
AAGATGCTGAAGATCAGTTGGGTGCACGAGTGGGTTACATCGAACTGGATCTCAACAGCGGTAAGATCCT
TGAGAGTTTTCGCCCCGAAGAACGTTTTCCAATGATGAGCACTTTTAAAGTTCTGCTATGTGGCGCGGTA
TTATCCCGTATTGACGCCGGGCAAGAGCAACTCGGTCGCCGCATACACTATTCTCAGAATGACTTGGTTG
AGTACTCACCAGTCACAGAAAAGCATCTTACGGATGGCATGACAGTAAGAGAATTATGCAGTGCTGCCAT
AACCATGAGTGATAACACTGCGGCCAACTTACTTCTGACAACGATCGGAGGACCGAAGGAGCTAACCGCT
TTTTTGCACAACATGGGGGATCATGTAACTCGCCTTGATCGTTGGGAACCGGAGCTGAATGAAGCCATAC
CAAACGACGAGCGTGACACCACGATGCCTGTAGCAATGGCAACAACGTTGCGCAAACTATTAACTGGCGA
ACTACTTACTCTAGCTTCCCGGCAACAATTAATAGACTGGATGGAGGCGGATAAAGTTGCAGGACCACTT
CTGCGCTCGGCCCTTCCGGCTGGCTGGTTTATTGCTGATAAATCTGGAGCCGGTGAGCGTGGGTCTCGCG
GTATCATTGCAGCACTGGGGCCAGATGGTAAGCCCTCCCGTATCGTAGTTATCTACACGACGGGGAGTCA
GGCAACTATGGATGAACGAAATAGACAGATCGCTGAGATAGGTGCCTCACTGATTAAGCATTGGTAACTG
TCAGACCAAGTTTACTCATATATACTTTAGATTGATTTAAAACTTCATTTTTAATTTAAAAGGATCTAGG
TGAAGATCCTTTTTGATAATCTCATGACCAAAATCCCTTAACGTGAGTTTTCGTTCCACTGAGCGTCAGA
CCCCGTAGAAAAGATCAAAGGATCTTCTTGAGATCCTTTTTTTCTGCGCGTAATCTGCTGCTTGCAAACA
AAAAAACCACCGCTACCAGCGGTGGTTTGTTTGCCGGATCAAGAGCTACCAACTCTTTTTCCGAAGGTAA
CTGGCTTCAGCAGAGCGCAGATACCAAATACTGTTCTTCTAGTGTAGCCGTAGTTAGGCCACCACTTCAA
GAACTCTGTAGCACCGCCTACATACCTCGCTCTGCTAATCCTGTTACCAGTGGCTGCTGCCAGTGGCGAT
AAGTCGTGTCTTACCGGGTTGGACTCAAGACGATAGTTACCGGATAAGGCGCAGCGGTCGGGCTGAACGG
GGGGTTCGTGCACACAGCCCAGCTTGGAGCGAACGACCTACACCGAACTGAGATACCTACAGCGTGAGCT
ATGAGAAAGCGCCACGCTTCCCGAAGGGAGAAAGGCGGACAGGTATCCGGTAAGCGGCAGGGTCGGAACA
GGAGAGCGCACGAGGGAGCTTCCAGGGGGAAACGCCTGGTATCTTTATAGTCCTGTCGGGTTTCGCCACC
TCTGACTTGAGCGTCGATTTTTGTGATGCTCGTCAGGGGGGCGGAGCCTATGGAAAAACGCCAGCAACGC
GGCCTTTTTACGGTTCCTGGCCTTTTGCTGGCCTTTTGCTCACATGTTCTTTCCTGCGTTATCCCCTGAT
TCTGTGGATAACCGTATTACCGCCTTTGAGTGAGCTGATACCGCTCGCCGCAGCCGAACGACCGAGCGCA
GCGAGTCAGTGAGCGAGGAAGCGGAAGAGCGCCCAATACGCAAACCGCCTCTCCCCGCGCGTTGGCCGAT
TCATTAATGCAGCTGGCACGACAGGTTTCCCGACTGGAAAGCGGGCAGTGAGCGCAACGCAATTAATGTG
AGTTAGCTCACTCATTAGGCACCCCAGGCTTTACACTTTATGCTTCCGGCTCGTATGTTGTGTGGAATTG
TGAGCGGATAACAATTTCACACAGGAAACAGCTATGACCATGATTACGCCAAGCGCGCAATTAACCCTCA
CTAAAGGGAACAAAAGCTGGAGCTGCAAGC
Features (pLannotate 1.2.2; 32 found; start..end, strand, type, name):
      5..231     +  promoter       RSV promoter: Rous sarcoma virus enhancer/promoter
    232..412     +  LTR            5' LTR (truncated): truncated 5' long terminal repeat (LTR) from HIV-1
    459..584     +  misc_feature   HIV-1 Ψ: packaging signal of human immunodeficiency virus type 1
    568..931     +  CDS            HIV-1 gag (fragment): gag protein from human immunodeficiency virus 1; gag
   1077..1310    +  misc_feature   RRE: The Rev response element (RRE) of HIV-1 allows for Rev-dependent mRNA export from the nucleus to the cytoplasm.
   1687..1713    +  CDS            Rev (fragment): human immunodeficiency virus 1 (HIV-1) Rev protein; rev; enhances nuclear export of unspliced and incompletely spliced viral mRNAs
   1720..1743    +  promoter       SV40 promoter (fragment): SV40 early promoter
   1744..1815    +  promoter       SV40 promoter (fragment): SV40 enhancer and early promoter
   1839..1974    +  rep_origin     SV40 ori: SV40 origin of replication
   2020..2616    +  CDS            PuroR (fragment): puromycin N-acetyltransferase; pac from Streptomyces; confers resistance to puromycin
   2665..2782    +  misc_feature   cPPT/CTS: central polypurine tract and central termination sequence of HIV-1
   2847..2913    +  CDS            small t antigen (fragment): SV40 (simian virus 40) small t antigen
   2920..4098    +  promoter       EF-1α promoter: strong constitutive promoter for human elongation factor EF-1α
   4115..4864    +  CDS            ZNF135 (fragment): ZN135_HUMAN - Also known as ZNF61, ZNF78L1. Experimental evidence at protein level: Swiss-Prot protein existence level 1. Plays a role in the regulation of cell morphology and cytoskeletal organization. May be involved in transcriptional regulation. From Homo sapiens (Human).
   5357..5378    +  CDS            CCR5TC (fragment): zinc-finger domain from the CCR5-224 (+) zinc-finger nuclease that recognizes the left half-site target sequence in the human CCR5 gene (Perez et al., 2008; Gross et al., 2013)
   6140..6193    +  promoter       U6 promoter (fragment): RNA polymerase III promoter for human U6 snRNA
   6235..6823    +  misc_feature   WPRE: woodchuck hepatitis virus posttranscriptional regulatory element
   6874..6893    +  misc_feature   cPPT/CTS (fragment): central polypurine tract and central termination sequence of HIV-1
   6895..7128    +  LTR            3' LTR (ΔU3): self-inactivating 3' long terminal repeat (LTR) from HIV-1
   7206..7327    +  polyA_signal   SV40 poly(A) signal: SV40 polyadenylation signal
   7367..7502    +  rep_origin     SV40 ori: SV40 origin of replication
   7523..7541    -  promoter       T7 promoter: promoter for bacteriophage T7 RNA polymerase
   7549..7704    +  CDS            lacZα (fragment): LacZα fragment of β-galactosidase; lacZ fragment
   7709..8137    +  rep_origin     f1 ori (sequence partly withheld): f1 bacteriophage origin of replication; arrow indicates direction of (+) strand synthesis
   8190..8294    +  promoter       AmpR promoter: bla
   8295..9155    +  CDS            AmpR: β-lactamase; bla; confers resistance to ampicillin, carbenicillin, and related antibiotics
   9326..9914    +  rep_origin     ori: high-copy-number ColE1/pMB1/pBR322/pUC origin of replication
  10097..10189   +  CDS            lacI (fragment): lac repressor; lacI; The lac repressor binds to the lac operator to inhibit transcription in E. coli. This inhibition can be relieved by adding lactose or isopropyl-β-D-thiogalactopyranoside (IPTG).
  10202..10223   +  protein_bind   CAP binding site: CAP binding activates transcription in the presence of cAMP. E. coli catabolite activator protein
  10238..10268   +  promoter       lac promoter: promoter for the E. coli lac operon
  10276..10292   +  protein_bind   lac operator: The lac repressor binds to the lac operator to inhibit transcription in E. coli. This inhibition can be relieved by adding lactose or isopropyl-β-D-thiogalactopyranoside (IPTG). lac repressor encoded by lacI
  10337..10355   +  promoter       T3 promoter: promoter for bacteriophage T3 RNA polymerase
