[The description below was written by a language model from this plasmid's Addgene catalogue record and pLannotate feature annotations shown in this document.]
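Description:
TFORF1265 is a lentiviral mammalian expression plasmid built on the pLX_TRC317 backbone. It is one member of a barcoded library of transcription factor open reading frames and carries human ZNF135, a zinc-finger protein thought to act in transcriptional regulation. The synthesized ORF sits directly downstream of a strong constitutive EF-1α promoter and is followed by a WPRE, which enhances transcript stability and expression. According to the catalogue entry, each library construct also carries a unique 24-bp barcode. The feature table does not annotate this barcode, so its exact position is not stated. Automated annotation labels only the first part of the insert as ZNF135. A short downstream match to an engineered zinc-finger domain most likely reflects the repetitive zinc-finger array of the ORF rather than a separate element, and the small U6, small t antigen, gag and Rev fragments appear to be backbone remnants.

The viral cassette is third-generation in layout. An RSV promoter drives a truncated HIV-1 5' LTR, followed by the Ψ packaging signal, RRE and cPPT/CTS, and the cassette ends in a self-inactivating ΔU3 3' LTR with an SV40 polyadenylation signal beyond it. An SV40 promoter/origin drives puromycin N-acetyltransferase upstream of the EF-1α unit, which allows selection of transduced cells. In bacteria the plasmid is maintained through a high-copy ColE1/pUC origin and ampicillin resistance. An f1 origin and lac-derived elements are also present. The depositor notes a risk of recombination, as is common for LTR-containing plasmids.

The construct is intended for overexpressing ZNF135 in mammalian cells, particularly in pooled screens such as directed differentiation studies, where barcode sequencing identifies which factor each cell received.
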