Addgene plasmid #144285: TFORF1265
Purpose: Lentiviral vector for overexpressing transcription factor ORFs with unique 24-bp barcodes. Barcodes facilitate identification of transcription factors in pooled screens.
Depositing lab: Feng Zhang. Depositing organization: Broad Institute. Publication: A transcription factor atlas of directed differentiation. Joung J, Ma S, Tay T, Geiger-Schuller KR, Kirchgatterer PC, Verdine VK, Guo B, Arias-Garcia MA, Allen WE, Singh A, Kuksenko O, Abudayyeh OO, Gootenberg JS, Fu Z, Macrae RK, Buenrostro JD, Regev A, Zhang F. Cell. 2023 Jan 5;186(1):209-229.e26. doi: 10.1016/j.cell.2022.11.026. PubMed 36608654.
Backbone
  Vector backbone: pLX_TRC317
  Backbone manufacturer: Broad Institute Genetic Perturbation Platform
  Backbone size w/o insert (bp): 8264
  Vector type: Mammalian Expression, Lentiviral
  Selectable markers: Puromycin
Growth in bacteria
  Bacterial resistance: Ampicillin, 100 μg/mL
  Growth temperature: 37°C
  Growth strain: NEB Stable
  Copy number: High Copy
Gene/Insert
  Gene/Insert name: ZNF135
  Species: H. sapiens (human)
  Insert size (bp): 2114
  Entrez Gene: ZNF135 (a.k.a. pT3, ZNF61, pHZ-17, ZNF78L1)
  Promoter: EF1a
  Cloning method: Unknown
  Sequencing primers: 5′ GGGTGGAGACTGAAGTTAGGCCAG; 3′ CACATAGCGTAAAAGGAGCAACATAG
Terms and licenses: Academic/Nonprofit Terms; Industry Terms: Not Available to Industry
Depositor comments: XM_006723362,NM_003436,XM_006723363,ENST00000511556 . The transcription factor ORF portion of this plasmid was synthesized by Genewiz. Please test multiple small colonies in case of plasmid recombination. To make this collection available in a timely manner, a portion of this collection was not fully sequenced by Addgene. If an Addgene verified full plasmid sequence is not available, please contact us prior to placing an order to request the full sequence.
How to cite: TFORF1265 was a gift from Feng Zhang (Addgene plasmid # 144285 ; http://n2t.net/addgene:144285 ; RRID:Addgene_144285)
