>Addgene plasmid #144285 | TFORF1265 | depositor partial sequence | sequence record 284970 | Insert
ACCGCCACCATGACCCCTGGGGTGCGCGTCTCCACAGACCCGGAGCAAGTGACGTTTGAGGACGTGGTAG
TGGGCTTCAGCCAGGAGGAGTGGGGGCAGCTGAAGCCTGCCCAGAGGACCCTGTACCGTGATGTAATGCT
GGACACCTTCAGGCTTCTGGTCTCTGTGGGACATTGGTTACCGAAGCCGAATGTCATCTCCCTGCTGGAG
CAAGAGGCAGAGCTGTGGGCGGTGGAGTCTAGACTTCCCCAAGGCGTGTACCCAGAGATTAAGGGACATT
TCCAGTTTTTGCTTCTTTCAGACTTGGAAACTAGACCCAAAGTCAAACTGTCAGTTCTAAAGCAAGGCAT
CTCTGAAGAAATATCCAACAGTGTCATCTTGGTAGAAAGATTCCTGTGGGATGGTCTGTGGTACTGCAGG
GGTGAGGACACTGAGGGCCACTGGGAATGGAGTTGTGAGAGTCTAGAGAGCCTGGCAGTGCCGGTGGCCT
TCACGCCTGTGAAGACGCCTGTTCTGGAGCAGTGGCAGAGGAATGGGTTTGGGGAAAACATAAGTCTGAA
CCCTGATCTCCCACATCAACCAATGACTCCTGAAAGACAAAGCCCCCACACATGGGGAACACGTGGAAAA
AGGGAGAAGCCAGACCTAAATGTTTTACAGAAAACCTGTGTAAAAGAGAAACCCTACAAATGTCAGGAAT
GCGGAAAGGCCTTTAGTCACAGCTCAGCACTTATCGAACACCACCGGACGCACACAGGAGAGAGACCTTA
CGAATGTCACGAATGCTTAAAAGGCTTCCGGAACAGCTCGGCACTTACCAAACACCAGAGAATCCATACT
GGGGAGAAACCCTATAAATGCACTCAGTGTGGGAGGACCTTCAACCAAATTGCCCCACTGATCCAGCACC
AGAGAACTCACACAGGTGAGAAGCCCTATGAATGCAGCGAATGTGGGAAATCCTTCAGTTTTAGGTCCTC
CTTCAGCCAGCACGAGCGAACTCACACAGGCGAGAAGCCCTACGAGTGCAGTGAGTGTGGGAAAGCCTTC
CGGCAAAGCATCCACCTCACCCAGCATCTGCGAATCCACACTGGGGAGAAACCCTATCAGTGTGGTGAGT
GTGGCAAGGCCTTCAGCCACAGCTCATCCTTGACCAAACACCAGCGAATCCACACAGGGGAGAAGCCCTA
CGAGTGCCATGAGTGTGGAAAAGCCTTCACCCAGATCACACCACTGATTCAGCACCAGAGGACCCACACA
GGAGAAAAGCCCTATGAGTGTGGTGAGTGTGGGAAAGCCTTCAGTCAGAGCACACTCCTGACCGAGCATC
GGAGGATTCACACAGGAGAGAAGCCCTATGGATGCAACGAGTGTGGGAAAACCTTCAGCCACAGCTCCTC
ACTCAGCCAGCATGAGCGGACACACACAGGAGAGAAGCCCTATGAGTGCAGTCAGTGTGGGAAGGCCTTC
CGGCAGAGCACACACCTCACCCAACACCAGCGAATCCACACAGGGGAGAAGCCCTATGAATGCAATGACT
GCGGCAAGGCATTCAGTCACAGCTCGTCCCTCACCAAACATCAGCGAATCCACACTGGGGAGAAGCCCTA
CGAATGCAACCAGTGTGGCAGAGCCTTCAGCCAGCTTGCTCCCCTCATTCAGCATCAGAGGATCCACACA
GGAGAGAAACCCTATGAATGTAACCAGTGTGGCAGAGCCTTCAGCCAGAGCTCCCTTCTCATCGAACACC
AGAGGATTCACACCAAGGAAAAGCCGTATGGGTGCAATGAGTGTGGGAAATCCTTCAGCCACAGCTCCTC
GCTCAGCCAGCACGAAAGGACGCACACTGGGGAAAAGCCCTATGAGTGTCACGATTGCGGAAAGTCCTTT
AGGCAGAGCACCCACCTCACTCAGCACCGGAGGATCCACACAGGAGAGAAGCCATATGCATGCAGGGACT
GTGGAAAGGCCTTTACCCACAGCTCCTCCCTTACCAAGCACCAGAGAACTCACACTGGATAGTAATGAAC
TAGTCCGTAACTTGAAAGTATTTCGATTTCTTGGCTTTATATATCTTGTGGAAAGGACGACGCTTCCAGT
TCTCTGGGTGAATG
