>Addgene plasmid #144285 | TFORF1265 | depositor partial sequence | sequence record 284971 | Barcode
CGCTTCCAGTTCTCTGGGTGAATG
